Addgene plasmid #225310: pXD80EN2-Elen0501-(+)-Eddh-noAccs(ElA2)
Purpose: Expresses Eggerthella lenta A2 (+)-Eddh without accessory genes (inactive) in Gordonibacter urolithinfaciens DSM 27213
Depositing lab: Emily Balskus. Depositing organization: Harvard University. Publication: Enantiocomplementary Gut Bacterial Enzymes Metabolize Dietary Polyphenols. Dong X, Bae M, Le C, Aguilar Ramos MA, Balskus EP. J Am Chem Soc. 2025 Mar 5;147(9):7231-7244. doi: 10.1021/jacs.4c09892. Epub 2025 Feb 24. PubMed 39993729.
Backbone
  Vector backbone: pXD68Kan2
  Vector type: Bacterial Expression
Growth in bacteria
  Bacterial resistance: Kanamycin, 50 μg/mL
  Growth temperature: 37°C
  Growth strain: DH5alpha
  Copy number: Low Copy
Gene/Insert
  Gene/Insert name: (+)-Eddh (alt names: (+)-dihydroxyenterodiol dehydroxylase; Elen_0501)
  Species: Eggerthella lenta
Terms and licenses: Academic/Nonprofit Terms; Industry Terms: Not Available to Industry
How to cite: pXD80EN2-Elen0501-(+)-Eddh-noAccs(ElA2) was a gift from Emily Balskus (Addgene plasmid # 225310 ; http://n2t.net/addgene:225310 ; RRID:Addgene_225310)
