[The description below was written by a language model from this plasmid's Addgene catalogue record and pLannotate feature annotations shown in this document.]
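Description:
pXD80EN2-Elen0501-(+)-Eddh-noAccs(ElA2) is a 14.3 kb bacterial expression plasmid built on the pXD68Kan2 backbone and intended for heterologous expression in the gut Actinobacterium Gordonibacter urolithinfaciens DSM 27213. It is maintained at low copy in E. coli under kanamycin selection. The annotated backbone is derived from the broad-host-range IncQ plasmid RSF1010: it carries oriV together with the RepA and RepC replication proteins and mobA (also known as repB, which supplies the primase function), plus the R1162-like antisense RNA associated with this replicon. This self-contained replication system is what lets the plasmid replicate outside E. coli. Mobilisation functions are also present, namely the RSF1010 oriT with mobA and mobC, and a second, IncP-type oriT with a traJ fragment, so the plasmid can be transferred by conjugation from a donor that provides the transfer machinery. Selection comes from an aphA-3 kanamycin resistance gene; the adjacent gentamicin acetyltransferase, integron Pc promoter and lacI annotations are only short fragments, probably remnants of earlier vector versions.

The payload is the Eggerthella lenta A2 gene for (+)-Eddh, the (+)-dihydroxyenterodiol dehydroxylase (Elen_0501), cloned without its accessory genes. The record notes that the enzyme is inactive in this configuration. That suggests a comparison or negative control construct for testing whether the accessory genes are needed for dehydroxylase activity in studies of gut bacterial polyphenol metabolism. The automated annotation does not identify the insert itself: a roughly 6.4 kb unannotated stretch lies between a BioBrick prefix and the T7Te and rrnB T2 terminators, and it presumably holds the expression cassette. The promoter driving expression is not stated in the record.
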