Features (pLannotate 1.2.2; 18 found; start..end, strand, type, name):
     19..813     -  CDS            KanR: aminoglycoside phosphotransferase; aphA-3; confers resistance to kanamycin
    820..876     -  CDS            GmR (fragment): gentamycin acetyltransferase; aacC1; confers resistance to gentamycin
   1052..1075    -  promoter       Pc promoter (fragment): intI1 (promoter lies within the coding sequence); class 1 integron promoter
   1055..1198    -  CDS            YPR2_ECOLX (fragment): Protein predicted: Swiss-Prot protein existence level 4. From Escherichia coli.
   1475..1494    +  misc_feature   BioBrick prefix: BioBrick prefix for parts that start with "ATG"
   7928..7955    +  terminator     T7Te terminator: phage T7 early transcription terminator
   8087..8114    +  terminator     rrnB T2 terminator: transcription terminator T2 from the E. coli rrnB gene
   8229..8269    +  CDS            lacI (fragment): lac repressor; lacI; The lac repressor binds to the lac operator to inhibit transcription in E. coli. This inhibition can be relieved by adding lactose or isopropyl-β-D-thiogalactopyranoside (IPTG).
   8546..9397    -  CDS            RSF1010 RepC (fragment): replication protein C of the broad-host-range plasmid RSF1010 (Scholz et al., 1989); repC
   9384..10223   -  CDS            RSF1010 RepA: replication protein A of the broad-host-range plasmid RSF1010 (Scholz et al., 1989); repA
  10215..10289   -  ncRNA          Plasmid R1162: Accession: RF00043 - R1162-like plasmid antisense RNA
  10737..12863   -  CDS            mobA: MOBA2_ECOLX - Also known as repB. Experimental evidence at protein level: Swiss-Prot protein existence level 1. Part of the relaxosome complex that is responsible for plasmid transfer during conjugation. Locally unwinds DNA and catalyzes the cleavage of one of the DNA strands at oriT. The cleaved strand is then transferred through the dedicated type IV secretion apparatus. MobA remains covalently linked at the 5' end of the strand, and once in the recipient cell, it probably catalyzes the rejoining of the two ends of the strand, re-forming the circular plasmid DNA. The primase activity of MobA
  12944..13031   -  oriT           RSF1010 oriT: origin of transfer of the broad-host-range plasmid RSF1010 (Scholz et al., 1989)
  13062..13343   +  CDS            mobC: MOBC_ECOLX - Protein predicted: Swiss-Prot protein existence level 4. This protein is essential to promote the specific transfer of the plasmid in the presence of conjugative plasmids. From Escherichia coli.
  13373..13767   +  rep_origin     RSF1010 oriV: replication origin of the broad-host-range plasmid RSF1010; requires the RSF1010 RepA/B/C proteins for replication (Scholz et al., 1989)
  13932..13973   -  terminator     bacterial terminator: putative bacterial transcription terminator
  14011..14036   -  CDS            traJ (fragment): oriT-recognizing protein; traJ
  14069..14178   -  oriT           oriT: incP origin of transfer
>Addgene plasmid #225310 | pXD80EN2-Elen0501-(+)-Eddh-noAccs(ElA2) | addgene full sequence | sequence record 466010 | Addgene NGS Result
GGCGGGCTGGCCGGCCTTCTAAAACAATTCATCCAGTAAAATATAATATTTTATTTTCTCCCAATCAGGC
TTGATCCCCAGTAAGTCAAAAAATAGCTCGACATACTGTTCTTCCCCGATATCCTCCCTGATCGACCGGA
CGCAGAAGGCAATGTCATACCACTTGTCCGCCCTGCCGCTTCTCCCAAGATCAATAAAGCCACTTACTTT
GCCATCTTTCACAAAGATGTTGCTGTCTCCCAGGTCGCCGTGGGAAAAGACAAGTTCCTCTTCGGGCTTT
TCCGTCTTTAAAAAATCATACAGCTCGCGCGGATCTTTAAATGGAGTGTCTTCTTCCCAGTTTTCGCAAT
CCACATCGGCCAGATCGTTATTCAGTAAGTAATCCAATTCGGCTAAGCGGCTGTCTAAGCTATTCGTATA
GGGACAATCCGATATGTCGATGGAGTGAAAGAGCCTGATGCACTCCGCATACAGCTCGATAATCTTTTCA
GGGCTTTGTTCATCTTCATACTCTTCCGAGCAAAGGACGCCATCGGCCTCACTCATGAGCAGATTGCTCC
AGCCATCATGCCGTTCAAAGTGCAGGACCTTTGGAACAGGCAGCTTTCCTTCCAGCCATAGCATCATGTC
CTTTTCCCGTTCCACATCATAGGTGGTCCCTTTATACCGGCTGTCCGTCATTTTTAAATATAGGTTTTCA
TTTTCTCCCACCAGCTTATATACCTTAGCAGGAGACATTCCTTCCGTATCTTTTACGCAGCGGTATTTTT
CGATCAGTTTTTTCAATTCCGGTGATATTCTCATTTTAGCCATGATGTTTAACTTTGTTTTAGGGCGACT
GCCCTGCTGCGTAACATCGTTGCTGCTCCATAACATCAAACATCGACCCACGGCGTAACGCGCTTGCTGC
TTGGATGCCCGAGGCATAGACTGTACCCCAAAAAAACAGTCATAACAAGCCATGAAAACCGCCACTGCGC
CGTTACCACCGCTGCGTTCGGTCAAGGTTCTGGACCAGTTGCGTGAGCGCATACGCTACTTGCATTACAG
CTTACGAACCGAACAGGCTTATGTCCACTGGGTTCGTGCCTTCATCCGTTTCCACGGTGTGCGTCACCCG
GCAACCTTGGGCAGCAGCGAAGTCGAGGCATTTCTGTCCTGGCTGGCGAACGAGCGCAAGGTTTCGGTCT
CCACGCATTCGAAACCGGTATCCCGCCGCCGCCGCCGGATACCGGTTTCGAATTGAGATTGCCACCTGAC
GTCTAAGAAACCATTATTATCATGACATTAACCTATAAAAATAGGCGTATCACGAGGCCCTTTCGTCTTC
AAGGCGAAAAAACCCCGCCGAAGCGGGGTTTTTTGCGAAATATAATGACCCTCTTGATAACCCAAGAGGG
CATTTTTTAGGAACGGTTATTTGATTATTAATCCGGCGGCAACTGAAACGATTCGGATCCTGTATTACTA
TTCTGAATTCGCGGCCGCTTCTAGATCTATTCGCGTCCTTCGATCACGTCGAGGAACTCCTGCTTGCCGT
GGACGTCCATCTTTTGGTAGATGTGGCGCAGGTGGGTGGTCACCGTGCCGCGCGACAGGTAGAGGTCTTC
CTGGATGCGGGTGCTCGAGCGGCCCTTCGCGAACAGGATCATGATCTCGGTTTCCTTCGGCGACAGACCG
TATTCCCCGGCCACGTCTTTGCAGCGGTCTTGGAAACGCTGGCGCCTCGGCTCGGCGCCGCCCTTGTCCT
CATCGCCCTTCGCCAGCGCGATGAGGTCGTTCTCGTTGAACACGAACATGTACGAGATGAGGATGGCCAG
CGTGGCCAGCAGCGCGATCAGGCTGAGGCTCTGCGGCGAGAACGGCGCGAACGTGCACACGAACTGCCCC
AGCGAGGAACCGAGCAGCACGCCGAGCGTCACCATGCCCCAGCCGATGCCGAACACCATGACGCCCGACA
GCCGGTACGTGAACGAGATGTCGGCGAGCAGTATCCAGATGAGCACGTTGAACGTGCCGTAGCCGGCCAG
CGCGATGGTGCTCTCGATCTCGGAAAAGCCGGTGAACACGGGCAGCAGCATGAAGAACACGGCCATGACC
AGCATCACCGAGCGGTACACGGGACGTAGGCCCGTTTTGCTGGAGAGCAGCACGCAGCCGTAGACGATGG
CGATGGTGAGCAGGCTCGACCAAAGGAGCGGGAAGCGGTAGAAGTTCTCGACGCTGGCCTCGTTCGCGGT
GATGAACACCGCGCGCACCACGCCGTCGGCCATGCCGATGAGGCAGGCGCACACGCCGATCTTCCACGAG
AACTTCCCCAGGTGGATCTCGAACGGCTGCACGACCGGCTCGGCTTTCGACGACCACGTCCTCAGCTTCA
CGAACAGAATCCAACCTGACGCGGCGGGCAGCAGCGCGCAGACCACGCACGCTCCGACGGGCGGCAAGGT
CAGAACGGCGGGGAAGAGGGCCGCGGCGATCAGGAAGGCGAGCGGCGCTTCGAACGACGTGCGGCGGGGA
TCGACATTGCGGTACAGCTCGCCGTACCCCAGGTCGATGAGCCCCGATCCGGCGCCGGTCGATACCGAGC
CGAACGCGCACAGCGCCAGCGCCGGTGCGCTCGGCAGGGTGGCGCAGGCGAGGGCCAGCGTGCCGACGGT
GGTGAGGGCCGGGCCGAGGAAGCGGAACGCGCGATGGCCGATGAGCGCCGTGAAGCGCCGGTGGAAGATC
GCGCTTGCGAACAGGGTCGCGCACAGCACGAGCGTCGATCCCAAGTAAGCCGCGCCGGGCAGCGGCTCGC
CGTTCCACGTGATGGAGCTGGTGGCGGCGCCTAGGAACATGAGGTACACCCACGCGCGCGCCAGGGCGAA
GCCGAGCATGCGCAGGTTCAACAGGCTGCGCGGCGCCGTCTCGCGCAGGCGATCCCGGGCGGTGGTCAGC
GGTTTCGGCATGTGCGTCACGAGAATTCCCCCTCAAGATCTCGATCCCCTGAGCCTCATTATAGCGTGCG
CGATCCGTCCGGCTCACGTGGCCCGATAGGTTGATGCGTGACGTCATGCTTTGCTCATCAGGTGTTTCTC
CAAAATCATGGGAAATGCATGATGGGAAAGCCTCCGATTCGCCCGATTTTTTGCAGAAACGCATGATGCG
CGGACGTCCCCTGCCGCGCATGCTCGAACAAAGCGGCGGGCGTTCTCGACGAGCCGTCGCAAGGACGAGA
CGGAGAAGGAGGAGGAATGGGAAAGCTCAATCTGACGCGCCGTGCGTTCACGAAGCTCACGGCCGTGACG
GGTGCGGCGTTGGCCTGCGCGGCAGCGGTCGCCCCGAACGCGGCGCTGGCCGAAGATGCCGGAGCGGCCG
CGCGCGGCGACGACGTGAAACGCGTGCGCACGTGCTGCCGCGGCTGCGGAAAGATGGAGTGCGGCGTGTG
GGTGACCGTGCAAAACGGCCGCGCTATCAAGGTGGAGGGCGACCAGTCGTCATTCCAGTCGAGCGGCAAC
TGCTGCGGCAAGTCGCAGTCGTCCATCCAGGCGGCGTACCACCCCGACCGCATCTACCATCCCATGAAGC
GCACGAATCCCAAGGGCGAGGATCCCGGCTGGCAGCGCATCACGTGGGACGAGGCGATGGAGATCGTCGG
CACCAAGTTCAACGAGCTGATGGACCGCTACGGCGGACAGTGCATCTTCAACATGGCGGGCACGTCGCGC
CAGTGGGTGTACGGGCCCTACGCGTTCTACAAGTGGCTGTTCGACACGCCGAACGCGCACGTGGCGTCGG
AAATCTGCAAGGGGCCGCGCCGTTTGATGGGGTGGATCAGCTCGGTCGACGGCGCGCCGTGGATGGCGCT
GCGCGACGGGCCGCGCGTGTACGTGCAGTGGGGGACCGCGCCCGAAAACTCGAACTACGATGACAGCTGC
CGCAACCTCGTGGACAAGATGACCGAGGCCGACGTGCACATCTGCATCGATCCGCGCCTGTCCGGCTCGG
GCAAGGAGGCCGACTACTGGCTGAACCTGCGTCCCGGCTCCGACGGCGCGCTGGCGCTGTGCTGGCAGCA
CCTCGTCATCAAGAACGACCTGGTGGACTGGGAGTTCGTGAAGCGCTGGACGAACTCGTCGTTCCTCGTG
GTGGAGGACCGGGAGCCCACGGGCGGCCGCTACATCGACCTGTCCACGCCGCTCAACAACGCCGGCATCC
CCGCCGACGTCGTGGGCACGAAGCTCAAGACGCGCCTGCTGAAGGAAAGCGATGTGGTGGAGGGCGGCAG
CCCGCGCAAGTTCTACGCGTGGAACAAACTGGCCAACGACGGCGCCGGCGGCTTGGTGATGTGGGACGTC
GACACCACGCAATGGGAGGGCTGCAACCACGTGGCCCCCACGCGCGACCAGATGGAGGTCGTGTACAAGG
GCACGTCGCAGGAGGGCTATTTGCCGCCGCTGTCCTATCACGAGCTGGAGGAAGCCGGCATCGACCTGGA
TATGCGTGGGACGCATGAGGTGGAGCTGCTCGACGGTTCGAAGCACACGGCGAAGCCGGTGTGGGCGTAC
CTCGAGGAATCGGTGGCGGACTGCACGCCCGCGTGGTGCTCCGAGATCACGGGCCTCGATCCTGCGCTCA
TCGAAGAGGCGTGCCTCGTGTGGGCCACGCGTCCCGAGGGGCAGGATTACGGCAACGGCGGTATCCACCT
GAACCTCGCGCCCGACCAGATCGGCAACTGCACGCAGACGGTGCGCGCGGTGCTGCACCTCATCTACATG
ACCGGCAACTTCGACACGCCCGCCGGCAACCGCGGCCTCACGCGCTCGCCCATCGACGAGCAGGCCACGG
CCGCGCCCGGCTCGAACATGCCGCAGGAAGTGAAGGCCCAGCTGATCGCCTTGGGCGAGATCCCCGTGGA
AGGCGTCACGCCCGATCCCCTCAACGTGCCCGACCGCTACGACACGCTGTCGAACATGGTGGGCGCCGAC
GAGTTCCCCATCACGGCGTACTACAACGAGTGGGCCGACGCGACGCGCATCTGGGACGCCTGCCTCACCG
GCGAGCCGTACCCCGTGCGCGGCGGCATCAACGAGTCCGGCTCGTTCATGAACATGTCGAACGCGAACCT
GGCCTGGGAGGCGTTGCAGTCGCTCGATTTCTGGGTGGACATCAACATGTTCCACCATCCCGGCACCGAG
ATGGCCGACATCCTGCTGCCGTGCCAGCATTGGCTGGAGATCAACAACATCCGCGTGTCGCAGGGCGCGT
CCGGCGGTATCGGCGCCACCATCCGCGCGGTCGAGCCGCCCAGCGACACGAAGTTCGACTACGACATCAA
CCGCCTGCTGTTCGACGCCGTGGGCGGCCCGAACGGAACCTGGACCAACATCGCGGGCGACGCGCCCGGC
GGCTACCACGTGGACGAGCGCTTGGAGGACTGGTTCCAGAACAACTCGAAGACCAATCCCAAGGTGAAAT
GGCAGCATTGGGACGACTTCGTGGAGGACTTTCAGGAGAACGGCTGGATCAACGCCAAGGAGATCGAGCC
CGACCGCTGGGGCACGTACCGCCGCTTCGAGACCGGCTGGATGCGCATCGGCAAGGACGCGTGCACCGGC
TCCACGTTCAGCGCGGCGTTCGACGACGCCGGCAATCCGGTGAACAACTTCGGCTGCCCCACGCCGACGG
GCCTCGTGGAATTTTGGCCGCTCGTGTTCGAGACGTACTGCGTGGACAAGGCGAACGAGTTCAACCCCGG
CAAGTTCGACCTGGTGCACGAGATGATGCCGCACTACGACGAGCCGAAATCGGGCCCCAAGGGCGACGTG
GACATGAACGAGTATCCCATTATCCTCACCACCGGCCGCCGCATACCCGTGTACTTCCATTCCGAGCACC
GGCAGCTGCCGTGGTGTCGCGAGCTGTGGCCGGCACCGCGTTTGGAGGTGAACCCCGAAGACGCTGCCGA
GCTGGGGCTCGAGCAGGGCGATTGGGCCTGGATCGAGACGGAGTGGGGCAAGGTGCGCCAGTGCGTCGAT
TTGTACTACGGCATCGCGAAGGGGTGGGCGAACGCCGAGCACGCCTGGTGGTTCCCCGAGCTGCCCGCGC
CGACGCACGGGTTCGAGCTGTCGAACATCGAGTGCATCTGGAACCCCTACGGCCAGGATCCGTTCATCGG
GTCGTCCCACATGCGCGGCGTGCCCGTGAAGATATACAAGGCCACGCCCGAGAACTGCCCCGACGGCAAG
GTCATCCCCTGCGCGCCCGAGGACGGCACCGAGATCATCTACGATGCCTCCGACCCGCGCCTGAAGGAAT
GGCTGCCGAACTACACCATCCGAGAGGAGGCGTAAAGCCATGACCCAGTACGCGATCGTCACCGATTTGA
ACCGGTGCGTCGGCTGCCTGGCCTGCATGGTTGCCTGCAAGGCGGTCAACAACGTGCCGGTGGGCAACTA
TTGGAACAAGGTGCTGCGCATCGGCCCCTCGCTGAAAGAGGGGGCCACGTCGTCGCACGACGTGGAGATG
TACTACCTGCCCGTGCAGTGCCAGCACTGCGCCGACCCCGAGTGCGTGAAGGTGTGCCCGACGGGCGCCT
CGCACAAACTGGAGGACGGCACGGTGCAGATCGACAAGGCGAAGTGCATCGGCTGCCAGTTCTGCGCGAT
GTCGTGCCCCTACAACGTGCGGTACCTGAACGAGGAAGAGGGCGTCGTGGAGAAGTGCACGCTGTGCGCG
CAGATCGTGGGGCAGGGCGGGTTGCCGCAATGCGTCATCCAGTGCGGAGGGCGCGCCCGGTTCTTCGGCG
ATCTGGACCAGGGGATCGAGTCGTTCGAAGCCCCCGCCGTCGGCTACGACACCGATCGCACCTACGACGG
CCTGTATGCAGGCAACCGCGTGACGCTGGGCGAGTTGGCGCAGGACTTCGATGCGAGCACCGATCTGCAT
CATCTGCCGAACGTCGGCAACGATCCGAACTTCGCGTTCATCCTGCGCAACCGCGACTGGAAGGGTGATG
AATAATGGAACTCCAGTGGCCTTTGATTTTGTTCACCACGCTGGTTGCGTGGAGCGCGGGGCTGTTCGGG
ACGCAGGCGCTGATGGCGGTGTTCGGCGTCGGGAAGAAGGCGCAGGTGCCGGCGTGGGTTGCGTCGGCCG
TCTTGCTGGCGGCCGGCGGGATCGCGGTGTTCTTCCACCTTGAGCACTGGGAGCGGATCTTCAACGGGTT
CGGGCATTTGACGAGCGGGATCACGCAGGAGCTGATCGCGATCGTGGTGCTTGCCGTGGCCGCCGTGGCC
TACCTCGTGCTCATGCGCAAGTCCGACGACGGCGCGAGCGTGCCGAAGTGGCTGGCGTGGCTGTCCGTCG
CCTTGTCGGTCGTGCTGGTCGCCGTCATGGCGCACAGCTACACGATGGCCGCCCGCCCCGCCTGGGACTC
GGCCCTCTGGATCCTCTACGTCCTCGGCAACGCCTGCGTGTTGGGCCCCGCGACGTTCGCCCTCCTCTCC
ACCTTGGCTGCAGGGGGACCCCGGGACCAACCCGCCGATCGCGCAGCCGACGCCGGGGCCCCCGCAGGTA
GGACGGCCCTCGCCGGCGCCGCCATCAACGCCCTCGCAACCCTCGCCTTCGCCGCCTTCCTCCAGCTCTC
CGCCGGCTCCTTCGCCGACGTCGGCCTCTACTTCGACCCGACGCACCCCACCAAGGCCATGGCCGACGCA
GCCGCGACGGTCGCCTCCCAGGCCCCGCTGCTGTGGCTGGGAGCCGTGGCCGTGGGCGCGATCGTGCCCC
TGGCCGCCGCCTTCATGGGCAGGCGCACGGGGAACTGGAGGCTCTGGGCCCCGGTCGCGATAGCCGCCGC
CCTCGTCGGCGCCGTCTGCATGCGCGCCGTCTTCTACAACCTGGGGCTCAGCGTGTTCATGTTCTACTAG
ACTAGTCGACTCACACTGGCTCACCTTCGGGTGGGCCTTTCTGCGTTTATATACTAGAGAGAGAATATAA
AAAGCCAGATTATTAATCCGGCTTTTTTATTATTTAATTCCTGTTATAAAAAAAGGATCAATTTTGAACT
CTCTCCCAAAGTTGATCCCTTAACGATCCCTGCAGGAGAAGGCCATCCTGACGGATGGCCTTTTTGAAGC
TTTCTAGAATCGGGGGCCCCCGGGGGGATTCTAGAACAATGGAAGTCCTCGTCTCGCCCTCGAATTAGCC
CGCTTAATGAGCGGGCTTTTTTTGAATTAATTCTCGCGAGCTGGCACGACAGGTTTCCCGACTGGAAAGC
GGGCAGTGAGCGCAACGCAATTAATGTAAGTTAGCGCGAATTGCAAGCTGGCCGACGCGCTGGGCTACGT
CTTGCTGGCGTTCGGGAGCAGAAGAGCATACATCTGGAAGCAAAGCCAGGAAAGCGGCCTATGGAGCTGT
GCGGCAGCGCTCAGTAGGCAATTTTTCAAAATATTGTTAAGCCTTTTCTGAGCATGGTATTTTTCATGGT
ATTACCAATTAGCAGGAAAATAAGCCATTGAATATAAAAGATAAAAATGTCTTGTTTACAATAGAGTGGG
GGGGGTCAGCCTGCCGCCTTGGGCCGGGTGATGTCGTACTTGCCCGCCGCGAACTCGGTTACCGTCCAGC
CCAGCGCGACCAGCTCCGGCAACGCCTCGCGCACCCGCTGGCGGCGCTTGCGCATGGTCGAACCACTGGC
CTCTGACGGCCAGACATAGCCGCACAAGGTATCTATGGAAGCCTTGCCGGTTTTGCCGGGGTCGATCCAG
CCACACAGCCGCTGGTGCAGCAGGCGGGCGGTTTCGCTGTCCAGCGCCCGCACCTCGTCCATGCTGATGC
GCACATGCTGGCCGCCACCCATGACGGCCTGCGCGATCAAGGGGTTCAGGGCCACGTACAGGCGCCCGTC
CGCCTCGTCGCTGGCGTACTCCGACAGCAGCCGAAACCCCTGCCGCTTGCGGCCATTCTGGGCGATGATG
GATACCTTCCAAAGGCGCTCGATGCAGTCCTGTATGTGCTTGAGCGCCCCACCACTATCGACCTCTGCCC
CGATTTCCTTTGCCAGCGCCCGATAGCTACCTTTGACCACCATGGCATCAGCGGTGACGGCCTCCCACTT
GGGTTCCAGGAACAGCCGGAGCTGCCGTCCGCCTTCGGTCTTGGGTTCCGGGCCAAGCACTAGGCCATTA
GGCCCAGCCATGGCCACCAGCCCTTGCAGGATGCGCAGATCATCAGCGCCCAGCGGCTCCGGGCCGCTGA
ACTCGATCCGCTTGCCGTCGCCGTAGTCATACGTCACGTCCAGCTTGCTGCGCTTGCGCTCGCCCCGCTT
GAGGGCACGGAACAGGCCGGGGGCCAGACAGTGCGCCGGGTCGTGTCGGACGTGGCTGAGGCTGTGCTTG
TTCTTAGGCTTCACCACGGGGCACCCCCTTGCTCTTGCGCTGCCTCTCCAGCACGGCGGGCTTGAGCACC
CCGCCGTCATGCCGCCTGAACCACCGATCAGCGAACGGTGCGCCATAGTTGGCCTTGCTCACACCGAAGC
GGACGAAGAACCGGCGCTGGTCGTCGTCCACACCCCATTCCTCGGCCTCGGCGCTGGTCATGCTCGACAG
GTAGGACTGCCAGCGGATGTTATCGACCAGTACCGAGCTGCCCCGGCTGGCCTGCTGCTGGTCGCCTGCG
CCCATCATGGCCGCGCCCTTGCTGGCATGGTGCAGGAACACGATAGAGCACCCGGTATCGGCGGCGATGG
CCTCCATGCGACCGATGACCTGGGCCATGGGGCCGCTGGCGTTTTCTTCCTCGATGTGGAACCGGCGCAG
CGTGTCCAGCACCATCAGGCGGCGGCCCTCGGCGGCGCGCTTGAGGCCGTCGAACCACTCCGGGGCCATG
ATGTTGGGCAGGCTGCCGATCAGCGGCTGGATCAGCAGGCCGTCAGCCACGGCTTGCCGTTCCTCGGCGC
TGAGGTGCGCCCCAAGGGCGTGCAGGCGGTGATGAATGGCGGTGGGCGGGTCTTCGGCGGGCAGGTAGAT
CACCGGGCCGGTGGGCAGTTCGCCCACCTCCAGCAGATCCGGCCCGCCTGCAATCTGTGCGGCCAGTTGC
AGGGCCAGCATGGATTTACCGGCACCACCGGGCGACACCAGCGCCCCGACCGTACCGGCCACCATGTTGG
GCAAAACGTAGTCCAGCGGTGGCGGCGCTGCTGCGAACGCCTCCAGAATATTGATAGGCTTATGGGTAGC
CATTGATTGCCTCCTTTGCAGGCAGTTGGTGGTTAGGCGCTGGCGGGGTCACTACCCCCGCCCTGCGCCG
CTCTGAGTTCTTCCAGGCACTCGCGCAGCGCCTCGTATTCGTCGTCGGTCAGCCAGAACTTGCGCTGACG
CATCCCTTTGGCCTTCATGCGCTCGGCATATCGCGCTTGGCGTACAGCGTCAGGGCTGGCCAGCAGGTCG
CCGGTCTGCTTGTCCTTTTGGTCTTTCATATCAGTCACCGAGAAACTTGCCGGGGCCGAAAGGCTTGTCT
TCGCGGAACAAGGACAAGGTGCAGCCGTCAAGGTTAAGGCTGGCCATATCAGCGACTGAAAAGCGGCCAG
CCTCGGCCTTGTTTGACGTATAACCAAAGCCACCGGGCAACCAATAGCCCTTGTCACTTTTGATCAGGTA
GACCGACCCTGAAGCGCTTTTTTCGTATTCCATAAAACCCCCTTCTGTGCGTGAGTACTCATAGTATAAC
AGGCGTGAGTACCAACGCAAGCACTACATGCTGAAATCTGGCCCGCCCCTGTCCATGCCTCGCTGGCGGG
GTGCCGGTGCCCGTGCCAGCTCGGCCCGCGCAAGCTGGACGCTGGGCAGACCCATGACCTTGCTGACGGT
GCGCTCGATGTAATCCGCTTCGTGGCCGGGCTTGCGCTCTGCCAGCGCTGGGCTGGCCTCGGCCATGGCC
TTGCCGATTTCCTCGGCACTGCGGCCCCGGCTGGCCAGCTTCTGCGCGGCGATAAAGTCGCACTTGCTGA
GGTCATCACCGAAGCGCTTGACCAGCCCGGCCATCTCGCTGCGGTACTCGTCCAGCGCCGTGCGCCGGTG
GCGGCTAAGCTGCCGCTCGGACAGTTCGAGGCTGGCCAGCCTGCGGGCCTTCTCCTGCTGCCGCTGGGCC
TGCTCGATCTGCTGGCCAGCCTGCTGCACCAGCGCCGGGCCAGCGGTGGCGGTCTTGCCCTTGGATTCAC
GCAGCAGCACCCACGGCTGATAACCGGCGCGGGTGGTGTGCTTGTCCTTGCGGTTGGTGAAGCCCGCCAA
GCGGCCATAGTGGCGGCTGTCGGCGCTGGCCGGGTCGGCGTCGTACTCGCTGGCCAGCGTCCGGGCAATC
TGCCCCCGAAGTTCACCGCCTGCGGCGTCGGCCACCTTGACCCATGCCTGATAGTTCTTCGGGCTGGTTT
CCACTACCAGGGCAGGCTCCCGGCCCTCGGCTTTCATGTCATCCAGGTCAAACTCGCTGAGGTCGTCCAC
CAGCACCAGACCATGCCGCTCCTGCTCGGCGGGCCTGATATACACGTCATTGCCCTGGGCATTCATCCGC
TTGAGCCATGGCGTGTTCTGGAGCACTTCGGCGGCTGACCATTCCCGGTTCATCATCTGGCCGGTGGTGG
CGTCCCTGACGCCGATATCGAAGCGCTCACAGCCCATGGCCTTGAGCTGTCGGCCTATGGCCTGCAAAGT
CCTGTCGTTCTTCATCGGGCCACCAAGCGCAGCCAGATCGAGCCGTCCTCGGTTGTCAGTGGCGTCAGGT
CGAGCAAGAGCAACGATGCGATCAGCAGCACCACCGTAGGCATCATGGAAGCCAGCATCACGGTTAGCCA
TAGCTTCCAGTGCCACCCCCGCGACGCGCTCCGGGCGCTCTGCGCGGCGCTGCTCACCTCGGCGGCTACC
TCCCGCAACTCTTTGGCCAGCTCCACCCATGCCGCCCCTGTCTGGCGCTGGGCTTTCAGCCACTCCGCCG
CCTGCGCCTCGCTGGCCTGCTGGGTCTGGCTCATGACCTGCCGGGCTTCGTCGGCCAGTGTCGCCATGCT
CTGGGCCAGCGGTTCGATCTGCTCCGCTAACTCGTTGATGCCTCTGGATTTCTTCACTCTGTCGATTGCG
TTCATGGTCTATTGCCTCCCGGTATTCCTGTAAGTCGATGATCTGGGCGTTGGCGGTGTCGATGTTCAGG
GCCACGTCTGCCCGGTCGGTGCGGATGCCCCGGCCTTCCATCTCCACCACGTTCGGCCCCAGGTGAACAC
CGGGCAGGCGCTCGATGCCCTGCGCCTCAAGTGTTCTGTGGTCAATGCGGGCGTCGTGGCCTGCCCGCTC
TAATGCCCGGTTGGCATGGTCGGCCCATGCCTCGCGGGTCTGCTCAAGCCATGCCTTGGGCTTGAGCGCT
TCGGTCTTCTGTGCCCCGCCCTTCTCCGGGGTCTTGCCGTTGTACCGCTTGAACCACTGAGCGGCGGGCC
GCTCGATGCCGTCATTGATCCGCTCGGAGATCATCAGGTGGCAGTGCGGGTTCTCGCCGCCACCGGCATG
GATGGCCAGCGTATACGGCAGGCGCTCGGCACCGGTCAGGTGCTGGGCGAACTCGGACGCCAGCGCCTTC
TGCTGGTCGAGGGTCAGCTCGACCGGCAGGGCAAATTCGACCTCCTTGAACAGCCGCCCATTGGCGCGTT
CATACAGGTCGGCAGCATCCCAGTAGTCGGCGGGCCGCTCGACGAACTCCGGCATGTGCCCGGATTCGGC
GTGCAAGACTTCATCCATGTCGCGGGCATACTTGCCTTCGCGCTGGATGAAGTCGGCCTTGGCCCTGGCC
GATTGGCCGCCCGACCTGCTGCCGGTTTTCGCCGTAAGGTGATAAATCGCCATGCTGCCTCGCTGTTGCT
TTTGCTTTTCGGCTCCATGCAATGGCCCTCGGAGAGCGCACCGCCCGAAGGGTGGCCGTTAGGCCAGTTT
CTCGAAGAGAAACCGGTAAGTGCGCCCTCCCCTACAAAGTAGGGTCGGGATTGCCGCCGCTGTGCCTCCA
TGATAGCCTACGAGACAGCACATTAACAATGGGGTGTCAAGATGGTTAAGGGGAGCAACAAGGCGGCGGA
TCGGCTGGCCAAGCTCGAAGAACAACGAGCGCGAATCAATGCCGAAATTCAGCGGGTGCGGGCAAGGGAA
CAGCAGCAAGAGCGCAAGAACGAAACAAGGCGCAAGGTGCTGGTGGGGGCCATGATTTTGGCCAAGGTGA
ACAGCAGCGAGTGGCCGGAGGATCGGCTCATGGCGGCAATGGATGCGTACCTTGAACGCGACCACGACCG
CGCCTTGTTCGGTCTGCCGCCACGCCAGAAGGATGAGCCGGGCTGAATGATCGACCGAGACAGGCCCTGC
GGGGCTGCACACGCGCCCCCACCCTTCGGGTAGGGGGAAAGGCCGCTAAAGCGGCTAAAAGCGCTCCAGC
GTATTTCTGCGGGGTTTGGTGTGGGGTTTAGCGGGCTTTGCCCGCCTTTCCCCCTGCCGCGCAGCGGTGG
GGCGGTGTGTAGCCTAGCGCAGCGAATAGACCAGCTATCCGGCCTCTGGCCGGGCATATTGGGCAAGGGC
AGCAGCGCCCCACAAGGGCGCTGATAACCGCGCCTAGTGGATTATTCTTAGATAATCATGGATGGATTTT
TCCAACACCCCGCCAGCCCCCGCCCCTGCTGGGTTTGCAGGTTTGGGGGCGTGACAGTTATTGCAGGGGT
TCGTGACAGTTATTGCAGGGGGGCGTGACAGTTATTGCAGGGGTTCGTGACAGTTAGTACGGGAGTGACG
GGCACTGGCTGGCAATGTCTAGCAACGGCAGGCATTTCGGCTGAGGGTAAAAGAACTTTCCGCTAAGCGA
TAGACTGTATGTAAACACAGTATTGCAAGGACGCGGAACATGCCTCATGTGGCGGCCCTCGCGAGAATTA
ATTCAGATAAAAAAAATCCTTAGCTTTCGCTAAGGATGATTTCTAGCGATGACCCTGCTGATTGGTTCGC
TGACCGTAGACTGGTTGGCTTGGTTTCATCAGCCATCCGCTTGCCCTCATCTGTTACGCCGGCGGTAGCC
GGCCAGCCTCGCAGAGCAGGATTCCCGTTGAGCACCGCCAGGTGCGAATAAGGGACAGTGAAGAAGGAAC
ACCCGCTCGCGGGTGGGCCTACTTCACCTATCCTGCCCGGCTGACGCCGTTGGATACACCAAGGAAAGTC
TACACGAACCCTTTGGCAAAATCCTGTATATCGTGCGACATCGCGCGCGCGCGCGCGGATGCTAGCGGCG
CGCCAAAAAAAAGCCCGCTCATTA
